Addgene plasmid #29772: pET GFP LIC cloning vector (u-msfGFP)
Purpose: (Empty Backbone)
Depositing lab: Scott Gradia. Depositing organization: University of California, Berkeley.
Backbone
  Vector backbone: pET
  Backbone size (bp): 5481
  Modifications to backbone: The GFP is the version described in Pedelacq et. al. (Jan 2006, Nature Biotechnology). The following mutations are included: F100S, M154T, V164A, S30R, Y39N, N105T, Y145F, I171V and A206K. These mutations have been shown to enhance brightness and solubility, and to inhibit dimerization.
  Vector type: Bacterial Expression
  Promoter: T7
  Tag / fusion protein: SiriusGFP (C terminal on backbone)
Growth in bacteria
  Bacterial resistance: Ampicillin, 100 μg/mL
  Growth temperature: 37°C
  Growth strain: DH5alpha
  Copy number: Low Copy
Gene/Insert
  Gene/Insert name: None
  Tag / fusion protein: GFP (C terminal on backbone)
  Cloning method: Restriction Enzyme; 5′ cloning site LIC site vuGFP (destroyed during cloning); 3′ cloning site LIC site vuGFP (destroyed during cloning)
  Sequencing primers: 5′ T7 forward; 3′ GFP reverse (5'gcaccttgaagcgcatgaact)
Terms and licenses: Academic/Nonprofit Terms; Industry Terms: Not Available to Industry
Depositor comments: This plasmid is an empty vector. Your gene can be inserted with a LIC cloning protocol. This plasmid can be used as a single-expression vector, and it is also compatible with our 2-series polycistronic destination vectors (2D, 2E, and 2Z), if co-expression with other genes is desired. GFP has a excitation max of 489 nm and an emission max of 510 nm. To clone into this vector, add LIC tags to the 5' end of your PCR primers. Forward - 5' TTTAAGAAGGAGATATAGATC3' Reverse - 5' GTTGGAGGATGAGAGGATCCC 3' Do NOT include a stop codon with your reverse primer. Linearize the plasmid with EcoRV, then gel purify. When digesting the DNA with T4 polymerase, use dGTP for the insert and dCTP for your linearized vector. More information on this vector can be found through http://qb3.berkeley.edu/qb3/macrolab/
How to cite: pET GFP LIC cloning vector (u-msfGFP) was a gift from Scott Gradia (Addgene plasmid # 29772 ; http://n2t.net/addgene:29772 ; RRID:Addgene_29772)
