[The description below was written by a language model from this plasmid's Addgene catalogue record and pLannotate feature annotations shown in this document.]
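Description:
pET GFP LIC cloning vector (u-msfGFP) is an empty bacterial expression backbone of about 5.5 kb, built on a pET/pBR322-type scaffold and designed for ligation-independent cloning (LIC) of a gene of interest as a C-terminal GFP fusion. It is propagated in E. coli under ampicillin selection (AmpR with its own promoter). It replicates from a ColE1/pMB1-family origin accompanied by the bom region and the rop gene, which is consistent with its listing as low copy. The feature table also shows two fragments of the tetracycline resistance gene and the tet promoter. These appear to be non-functional pBR322 remnants flanking the expression cassette rather than a usable marker.

The expression cassette consists of a T7 promoter, the phage T7 gene 10 ribosome binding site, the LIC site, the GFP coding sequence and a T7 terminator, so expression depends on a host that supplies T7 RNA polymerase. No lac operator or lacI gene is annotated. The automated annotation labels the reporter as a SiriusGFP fragment. According to the depositor, however, it is a monomeric superfolder-type GFP carrying mutations that enhance brightness and solubility, including A206K to inhibit dimerization, with excitation and emission maxima near 489 and 510 nm. A short match to a T7 gene 10B-derived solubility tag lies just before the terminator.

For cloning, the vector is linearized with EcoRV and inserts are amplified with LIC-tagged primers. Both are treated with T4 polymerase to generate complementary overhangs, and the LIC sites are destroyed in the process. The insert must lack a stop codon so that translation reads through into GFP. The plasmid can be used alone for single-protein expression, for example to monitor expression or solubility by fluorescence. It is also compatible with the depositor's 2-series polycistronic destination vectors for co-expression with other genes.
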