Features (pLannotate 1.2.2; 14 found; start..end, strand, type, name):
    679..728     +  CDS            SET1 (fragment): solubility-enhancement tag derived from T7 phage gene 10B
    736..783     +  terminator     T7 terminator: transcription terminator for bacteriophage T7 RNA polymerase
    809..1101    -  CDS            TcR (fragment): tetracycline efflux protein; tet; confers resistance to tetracycline
   1149..1177    -  promoter       tet promoter: E. coli promoter for tetracycline efflux protein gene
   1290..1394    +  promoter       AmpR promoter: bla
   1395..2255    +  CDS            AmpR: β-lactamase; bla; confers resistance to ampicillin, carbenicillin, and related antibiotics
   2426..3014    +  rep_origin     ori: high-copy-number ColE1/pMB1/pBR322/pUC origin of replication
   3200..3339    -  misc_feature   bom: basis of mobility region from pBR322
   3441..3632    -  CDS            rop: Rop protein, which maintains plasmids at low copy number; rop
   3649..4029    +  CDS            YPB1_ECOLX: Protein predicted: Swiss-Prot protein existence level 4. From Escherichia coli.
   4271..5171    -  CDS            TcR (fragment): tetracycline efflux protein; tet; confers resistance to tetracycline
   5193..5211    +  promoter       T7 promoter: promoter for bacteriophage T7 RNA polymerase
   5300..5322    +  RBS            RBS: efficient ribosome binding site from bacteriophage T7 gene 10 (Olins and Rangwala, 1989)
   5363..600     +  CDS            SiriusGFP (fragment) (across the origin): enhanced GFP (EGFP) derivative that exhibits robust folding and enhanced photostability (Zhong et al., 2019) mammalian codon-optimized
>Addgene plasmid #29772 | pET GFP LIC cloning vector (u-msfGFP) | addgene full sequence | sequence record 191808 | Addgene NGS Result
CGGCAAGCTGACCCTGAAGTTCATCTGCACCACCGGCAAGCTGCCCGTGCCCTGGCCCACCCTCGTGACC
ACCCTGACCTACGGCGTGCAGTGCTTCAGCCGCTACCCCGACCACATGAAGCAGCACGACTTCTTCAAGT
CCGCCATGCCCGAAGGCTACGTCCAGGAGCGCACCATCTCCTTCAAGGACGACGGCACCTACAAGACCCG
CGCCGAGGTGAAGTTCGAGGGCGACACCCTGGTGAACCGCATCGAGCTGAAGGGCATCGACTTCAAGGAG
GACGGCAACATCCTGGGGCACAAGCTGGAGTACAACTTCAACAGCCACAACGTCTATATCACGGCCGACA
AGCAGAAGAACGGCATCAAGGCGAACTTCAAGATCCGCCACAACGTCGAGGACGGCAGCGTGCAGCTCGC
CGACCACTACCAGCAGAACACCCCCATCGGCGACGGCCCCGTGCTGCTGCCCGACAACCACTACCTGAGC
ACCCAGTCCAAGCTGAGCAAAGACCCCAACGAGAAGCGCGATCACATGGTCCTGCTGGAGTTCGTGACCG
CCGCCGGGATCACTCTCGGCATGGACGAGCTGTACAAGTAGTAACCAACTCCATAAGGATCCGCGATCGC
GGCGCGCCACCTGGTGGCCGGCCGGTACCACGCGTGCGCGCTGATCCGGCTGCTAACAAAGCCCGAAAGG
AAGCTGAGTTGGCTGCTGCCACCGCTGAGCAATAACTAGCATAACCCCTTGGGGCCTCTAAACGGGTCTT
GAGGGGTTTTTTGCTGAAAGGAGGAACTATATCCGGACATCCACAGGACGGGTGTGGTCGCCATGATCGC
GTAGTCGATAGTGGCTCCAAGTAGCGAAGCGAGCAGGACTGGGCGGCGGCCAAAGCGGTCGGACAGTGCT
CCGAGAACGGGTGCGCATAGAAATTGCATCAACGCATATAGCGCTAGCAGCACGCCATAGTGACTGGCGA
TGCTGTCGGAATGGACGACATCCCGCAAGAGGCCCGGCAGTACCGGCATAACCAAGCCTATGCCTACAGC
ATCCAGGGTGACGGTGCCGAGGATGACGATGAGCGCATTGTTAGATTTCATACACGGTGCCTGACTGCGT
TAGCAATTTAACTGTGATAAACTACCGCATTAAAGCTTATCGATGATAAGCTGTCAAACATGAGAATTCT
TGAAGACGAAAGGGCCTCGTGATACGCCTATTTTTATAGGTTAATGTCATGATAATAATGGTTTCTTAGA
CGTCAGGTGGCACTTTTCGGGGAAATGTGCGCGGAACCCCTATTTGTTTATTTTTCTAAATACATTCAAA
TATGTATCCGCTCATGAGACAATAACCCTGATAAATGCTTCAATAACATTGAAAAAGGAAGAGTATGAGT
ATTCAACATTTCCGTGTCGCCCTTATTCCCTTTTTTGCGGCATTTTGCCTTCCTGTTTTTGCTCACCCAG
AAACGCTGGTGAAAGTAAAAGATGCTGAAGATCAGTTGGGTGCACGAGTGGGTTACATCGAACTGGATCT
CAACAGCGGTAAGATCCTTGAGAGTTTTCGCCCCGAAGAACGTTTTCCAATGATGAGCACTTTTAAAGTT
CTGCTATGTGGCGCGGTATTATCCCGTGTTGACGCCGGGCAAGAGCAACTCGGTCGCCGCATACACTATT
CTCAGAATGACTTGGTTGAGTACTCACCAGTCACAGAAAAGCATCTTACGGATGGCATGACAGTAAGAGA
ATTATGCAGTGCTGCCATAACCATGAGTGATAACACTGCGGCCAACTTACTTCTGACAACGATCGGAGGA
CCGAAGGAGCTAACCGCTTTTTTGCACAACATGGGGGATCATGTAACTCGCCTTGATCGTTGGGAACCGG
AGCTGAATGAAGCCATACCAAACGACGAGCGTGACACCACGATGCCTGCAGCAATGGCAACAACGTTGCG
CAAACTATTAACTGGCGAACTACTTACTCTAGCTTCCCGGCAACAATTAATAGACTGGATGGAGGCGGAT
AAAGTTGCAGGACCACTTCTGCGCTCGGCCCTTCCGGCTGGCTGGTTTATTGCTGATAAATCTGGAGCCG
GTGAGCGTGGGTCTCGCGGTATCATTGCAGCACTGGGGCCAGATGGTAAGCCCTCCCGTATCGTAGTTAT
CTACACGACGGGGAGTCAGGCAACTATGGATGAACGAAATAGACAGATCGCTGAGATAGGTGCCTCACTG
ATTAAGCATTGGTAACTGTCAGACCAAGTTTACTCATATATACTTTAGATTGATTTAAAACTTCATTTTT
AATTTAAAAGGATCTAGGTGAAGATCCTTTTTGATAATCTCATGACCAAAATCCCTTAACGTGAGTTTTC
GTTCCACTGAGCGTCAGACCCCGTAGAAAAGATCAAAGGATCTTCTTGAGATCCTTTTTTTCTGCGCGTA
ATCTGCTGCTTGCAAACAAAAAAACCACCGCTACCAGCGGTGGTTTGTTTGCCGGATCAAGAGCTACCAA
CTCTTTTTCCGAAGGTAACTGGCTTCAGCAGAGCGCAGATACCAAATACTGTCCTTCTAGTGTAGCCGTA
GTTAGGCCACCACTTCAAGAACTCTGTAGCACCGCCTACATACCTCGCTCTGCTAATCCTGTTACCAGTG
GCTGCTGCCAGTGGCGATAAGTCGTGTCTTACCGGGTTGGACTCAAGACGATAGTTACCGGATAAGGCGC
AGCGGTCGGGCTGAACGGGGGGTTCGTGCACACAGCCCAGCTTGGAGCGAACGACCTACACCGAACTGAG
ATACCTACAGCGTGAGCTATGAGAAAGCGCCACGCTTCCCGAAGGGAGAAAGGCGGACAGGTATCCGGTA
AGCGGCAGGGTCGGAACAGGAGAGCGCACGAGGGAGCTTCCAGGGGGAAACGCCTGGTATCTTTATAGTC
CTGTCGGGTTTCGCCACCTCTGACTTGAGCGTCGATTTTTGTGATGCTCGTCAGGGGGGCGGAGCCTATG
GAAAAACGCCAGCAACGCGGCCTTTTTACGGTTCCTGGCCTTTTGCTGGCCTTTTGCTCACATGTTCTTT
CCTGCGTTATCCCCTGATTCTGTGGATAACCGTATTACCGCCTTTGAGTGAGCTGATACCGCTCGCCGCA
GCCGAACGACCGAGCGCAGCGAGTCAGTGAGCGAGGAAGCGGAAGAGCGCCTGATGCGGTATTTTCTCCT
TACGCATCTGTGCGGTATTTCACACCGCAATGGTGCACTCTCAGTACAATCTGCTCTGATGCCGCATAGT
TAAGCCAGTATACACTCCGCTATCGCTACGTGACTGGGTCATGGCTGCGCCCCGACACCCGCCAACACCC
GCTGACGCGCCCTGACGGGCTTGTCTGCTCCCGGCATCCGCTTACAGACAAGCTGTGACCGTCTCCGGGA
GCTGCATGTGTCAGAGGTTTTCACCGTCATCACCGAAACGCGCGAGGCAGCTGCGGTAAAGCTCATCAGC
GTGGTCGTGAAGCGATTCACAGATGTCTGCCTGTTCATCCGCGTCCAGCTCGTTGAGTTTCTCCAGAAGC
GTTAATGTCTGGCTTCTGATAAAGCGGGCCATGTTAAGGGCGGTTTTTTCCTGTTTGGTCACTGATGCCT
CCGTGTAAGGGGGATTTCTGTTCATGGGGGTAATGATACCGATGAAACGAGAGAGGATGCTCACGATACG
GGTTACTGATGATGAACATGCCCGGTTACTGGAACGTTGTGAGGGTAAACAACTGGCGGTATGGATGCGG
CGGGACCAGAGAAAAATCACTCAGGGTCAATGCCAGCGCTTCGTTAATACAGATGTAGGTGTTCCACAGG
GTAGCCAGCAGCATCCTGCGATGCAGATCCGGAACATAATGGTGCAGGGCGCTGACTTCCGCGTTTCCAG
ACTTTACGAAACACGGAAACCGAAGACCATTCATGTTGTTGCTCAGGTCGCAGACGTTTTGCAGCAGCAG
TCGCTTCACGTTCGCTCGCGTATCGGTGATTCATTCTGCTAACCAGTAAGGCAACCCCGCCAGCCTAGCC
GGGTCCTCAACGACAGGAGCACGATCATGCGCACCCGTGGCCAGGACCCAACGCTGCCCGAGATGCGCCG
CGTGCGGCTGCTGGAGATGGCGGACGCGATGGATATGTTCTGCCAAGGGTTGGTTTGCGCATTCACAGTT
CTCCGCAAGAATTGATTGGCTCCAATTCTTGGAGTGGTGAATCCGTTAGCGAGGTGCCGCCGGCTTCCAT
TCAGGTCGAGGTGGCCCGGCTCCATGCACCGCGACGCAACGCGGGGAGGCAGACAAGGTATAGGGCGGCG
CCTACAATCCATGCCAACCCGTTCCATGTGCTCGCCGAGGCGGCATAAATCGCCGTGACGATCAGCGGTC
CAATGATCGAAGTTAGGCTGGTAAGAGCCGCGAGCGATCCTTGAAGCTGTCCCTGATGGTCGTCATCTAC
CTGCCTGGACAGCATGGCCTGCAACGCGGGCATCCCGATGCCGCCGGAAGCGAGAAGAATCATAATGGGG
AAGGCCATCCAGCCTCGCGTCGCGAACGCCAGCAAGACGTAGCCCAGCGCGTCGGCCGCCATGCCGGCGA
TAATGGCCTGCTTCTCGCCGAAACGTTTGGTGGCGGGACCAGTGACGAAGGCTTGAGCGAGGGCGTGCAA
GATTCCGAATACCGCAAGCGACAGGCCGATCATCGTCGCGCTCCAGCGAAAGCGGTCCTCGCCGAAAATG
ACCCAGAGCGCTGCCGGCACCTGTCCTACGAGTTGCATGATAAAGAAGACAGTCATAAGTGCGGCGACGA
TAGTCATGCCCCGCGCCCACCGGAAGGAGCTGACTGGGTTGAAGGCTCTCAAGGGCATCGGTCGACGCTC
TCCCTTATGCGACTCCTGCATTAGGAAGCAGCCCAGTAGTAGGTTGAGGCCGTTGAGCACCGCCGCCGCA
AGGAATGGTGCATGCAAGGAGATGGCGCCCAACAGTCCCCCGGCCACGGGGCCTGCCACCATACCCACGC
CGAAACAAGCGCTCATGAGCCCGAAGTGGCGAGCCCGATCTTCCCCATCGGTGATGTCGGCGATATAGGC
GCCAGCAACCGCACCTGTGGCGCCGGTGATGCCGGCCACGATGCGTCCGGCGTAGAGGATCGAGATCTCG
ATCCCGCGAAATTAATACGACTCACTATAGGGAGACCACAACGGTTTCCCTCTAGTGCCGGCTCCGGAGA
GCTCTTTAATTAAGCGGCCGCCCTGCAGGACTCGAGTTCTAGAAATAATTTTGTTTAACTTTAAGAAGGA
GATATAGATATCCTCTCATCCTCCAACGGCAGCAGCGGATCCGTGAGCAAGGGCGAGGAGCTGTTCACCG
GGGTGGTGCCCATCCTGGTCGAGCTGGACGGCGACGTAAACGGCCACAAGTTCAGCGTGCGCGGCGAGGG
CGAGGGCGATGCCACCAA
