>Addgene plasmid #29772 | pET GFP LIC cloning vector (u-msfGFP) | addgene partial sequence | sequence record 35252 | 29772 with pBRrevBam
ATGCCGGCCACGATGCGTCCGGCGTAGAGGATCGAGATCTCGATCCCGCGAAATTAATACGACTCACTAT
AGGGAGACCACAACGGTTTCCCTCTAGTGCCGGCTCCGGAGAGCTCTTTAATTAAGCGGCCGCCCTGCAG
GACTCGAGTTCTAGAAATAATTTTGTTTAACTTTAAGAAGGAGATATAGATATCCTCTCATCCTCCAACG
GCAGCAGCGGATCCGTGAGCAAGGGCGAGGAGCTGTTCACCGGGGTGGTGCCCATCCTGGTCGAGCTGGA
CGGCGACGTAAACGGCCACAAGTTCAGCGTGCGCGGCGAGGGCGAGGGCGATGCCACCAACGGCAAGCTG
ACCCTGAAGTTCATCTGCACCACCGGCAAGCTGCCCGTGCCCTGGCCCACCCTCGTGACCACCCTGACCT
ACGGCGTGCAGTGCTTCAGCCGCTACCCCGACCACATGAAGCAGCACGACTTCTTCAAGTCCGCCATGCC
CGAAGGCTACGTCCAGGAGCGCACCATCTCCTTCAAGGACGACGGCACCTACAAGACCCGCGCCGAGGTG
AAGTTCGAGGGCGACACCCTGGTGAACCGCATCGAGCTGAAGGGCATCGACTTCAAGGAGGACGGCAACA
TCCTGGGGCACAAGCTGGAGTACAACTTCAACAGCCACAACGTCTATATCACGGCCGACAAGCAGAAGAA
CGGCATCAAGGCGAACTTCAAGATCCGCCACAACGTCGAGGACGGCAGCGTGCAGCTCGCCGACCACTAC
CAGCAGAACACCCCCATCGGCGACGGCCCCGTGCTGCTGCCCGACAACCACTACCTGAGCACCCAGTCCA
AGCTG
